>Addgene plasmid #64168 | pHLM | depositor full sequence | sequence record 107476 | pHLM sequence 8815 bps
TTACATCTTCGGAAAACAAAAACTATTTTTTCTTTAATTTCTTTTTTTACTTTCTATTTTTAATTTATAT
ATTTATATTAAAAAATTTAAATTATAATTATTTTTATAGCACGTGATGAAAAGGACCCTAAGAAACCATT
ATTATCATGACATTAACCTATAAAAATAGGCGTATCACGAGGCCCTTTCGTCTCGCGCGTTTCGGTGATG
ACGGTGAAAACCTCTGACACATGCAGCTCCCGGAGACGGTCACAGCTTGTCTGTAAGCGGATGCCGGGAG
CAGACAAGCCCGTCAGGGCGCGTCAGCGGGTGTTGGCGGACGTCGGGGCTGGCTTAACTATGCGGCATCA
GAGCAGATTGTACTGAGAGTGCACCATAATTCCGTTTTAAGAGCTTGGTGAGCGCTAGGAGTCACTGCCA
GGTATCGTTTGAACACGGCATTAGTCAGGGAAGTCATAACACAGTCCTTTCCCGCAATTTTCTTTTTCTA
TTACTCTTGGCCTCCTCTAGTACACTCTATATTTTTTTATGCCTCGGTAATGATTTTCATTTTTTTTTTT
CCACCTAGCGGATGACTCTTTTTTTTTCTTAGCGATTGGCATTATCACATAATGAATTATACATTATATA
AAGTAATGTGATTTCTTCGAAGAATATACTAAAAAATGAGCAGGCAAGATAAACGAAGGCAAAGATGACA
GAGCAGAAAGCCCTAGTAAAGCGTATTACAAATGAAACCAAGATTCAGATTGCGATCTCTTTAAAGGGTG
GTCCCCTAGCGATAGAGCACTCGATCTTCCCAGAAAAAGAGGCAGAAGCAGTAGCAGAACAGGCCACACA
ATCGCAAGTGATTAACGTCCACACAGGTATAGGGTTTCTGGACCATATGATACATGCTCTGGCCAAGCAT
TCCGGCTGGTCGCTAATCGTTGAGTGCATTGGTGACTTACACATAGACGACCATCACACCACTGAAGACT
GCGGGATTGCTCTCGGTCAAGCTTTTAAAGAGGCCCTAGGGGCCGTGCGTGGAGTAAAAAGGTTTGGATC
AGGATTTGCGCCTTTGGATGAGGCACTTTCCAGAGCGGTGGTAGATCTTTCGAACAGGCCGTACGCAGTT
GTCGAACTTGGTTTGCAAAGGGAGAAAGTAGGAGATCTCTCTTGCGAGATGATCCCGCATTTTCTTGAAA
GCTTTGCAGAGGCTAGCAGAATTACCCTCCACGTTGATTGTCTGCGAGGCAAGAATGATCATCACCGTAG
TGAGAGTGCGTTCAAGGCTCTTGCGGTTGCCATAAGAGAAGCCACCTCGCCCAATGGTACCAACGATGTT
CCCTCCACCAAAGGTGTTCTTATGTAGTGACACCGATTATTTAAAGCTGCAGCATACGATATATATACAT
GTGTATATATGTATACCTATGAATGTCAGTAAGTATGTATACGAACAGTATGATACTGAAGATGACAAGG
TAATGCATCATTCTATACGTGTCATTCTGAACGAGGCGCGCTTTCCTTTTTTCTTTTTGCTTTTTCTTTT
TTTTTCTCTTGAACTCGAGCTTGTGAGAGAAAGTAGGTTTATACATAATTTTACAACTCATTACGCACAC
TCATGGTTTTTGGCCAGCGAAAACAGTTTCAAAAGATTGCTGGAAGTCTGCAATAATGTCATCAATAAAT
TCGATACCAACAGAGACACGAATTAAGTCCTTGGTAACACCAGATGCCAACTTTTCTTTGTCATTTAATT
GTTTGTGGGTAGTGAAGTATGGAGCAATGACTAAGGTCTTGGCATCACCAACATTGGCCAAGTTAGAGGC
AAGCTTTAAATTGTCAACAACTTGAGCACCAGAAAGTTTGAATGGGTCAGTTTCCTTGTCGGCATTTGGT
AAGTCTTTTACACCGAAAGATAAGACACCACCGAAACCGTTAGATAGATACTTCTTAGCATTTTCATGAT
GAGAATGAGATGCTAAACCAGGGTATGAAACCCAAGATACGTATGGGGATTGTTCTAACCATTTGGCTAA
CTTCAATGCATTTTCACCGTGTCTTTCAGCTCTCAAAGATAATGTTTCAACACCTTGTAGTAGCAAGAAA
GAGGCAAATGGGTTCATCAATGGACCCAAATCTCTTAATAGTTCAGTTCTAACATGAACGATGTATGCCA
AGTTACCGTAGGCTTCATTGTAGATAGTACCGTGATATCCTTCGGCAGGTTGAGAGAATTGAGGGAACTT
TTCTGGGTAGTCCTTCCATGGGAACTTACCAGAGTCAACAATAATACCACCGATAGTAGTACCATGACCA
CCAATCCATTTGGTAGCAGAATGTGTTACAATATCAGCACCGTATTTAATTGGCTGACAGAAGTAACCAC
CGGCACCAAATGTGTTGTCAACGACAACTGGAATACCGTGTTTGTGAGCAATTGCAACAATTTTTTCAAA
ATCCGGAACATTGTACTTTGGATTACCAATGGTTTCCAAATAAACAGCCTTGGTTCTTTCATCAAAGACC
TTTTCGAATTCTTCTGGATTGTCACCTTCAACAAATCTAGCCTCGATACCAAATCTTTTGAACGAGATTT
TGAACTGGTTATAAGTACCACCGTATAAGTAAGAAGTGGAAACGATGTTGTCACCAGTGTGTGCCAAACC
TTGGATGGCAAGGGTTTGAGCGGCTTGACCGGAGGAAACAGCCAAAGCAGCAGCACCACCTTCTAAAGCA
GCAATTCTTTCTTCCAAAACATTACTGGTTGGGTTTTGGAAACGGGAATAGACGTAACCTGGAACTTCTA
GACCAAACAATTGCGAACCATGCTTAGAGTTTTCGAAAACATAAGAAGTGGTGGCGTAAATTGGTACAGC
TCTGGATCTGTGAGCATTGTCACCAGGGTTCTCTTGGCCGGCGTGTAGTTGAACAGTATCGAAATGAGAT
GGCATTGTATGGATGGGGGTAATAGAATTGTATCTATGTATCTGACGACCCTGTATTACACGAAGGAAAT
AGTAGATGAAAAGACAAGAGAGCAAGAAAAAGGAAAAACTTCCTTTCTAACAGACGCTTTACTTAACCTT
ATATATATCTTATTTTTTTCATCGAGCGTGTTCAATTGGACAAGGTGCCACCTTTTCGACACTTCGGTTA
TTATGTTACACAGTTTTCATGAGGATGGCGCGCGCCATCGAGGAGAACTTCTAGTATATCTACATACCTA
ATATTATTGCCTTATTAAAAATGGAATCCCAACAATTACATCAAAATCCACATTCTCTTCAAAATCAATT
GTCCTGTACTTCCTTGTTCATGTGTGTTCAAAAACGTTATATTTATAGGATAATTATACTCTATTTCTCA
ACAAGTAATTGGTTGTTTGGCCGAGCGGTCTAAGGCGCCTGATTCAAGAAATATCTTGACCGCAGTTAAC
TGTGGGAATACTCAGGTATCGTAAGATGCAAGAGTTCGAATCTCTTAGCAACCATTATTTTTTTCCTCAA
CATAACGAGAACACACAGGGGCGCTATCGCACAGAATCAAATTCGATGACTGGAAATTTTTTGTTAATTT
CAGAGGTCGCCTGACGCATATACCTTTTTCAACTGAAAAATTGGGAGAAAAAGGAAAGGTGAGAGCGCCG
GAACCGGCTTTTCATATAGAATAGAGAAGCGTTCATGACTAAATGCTTGCATCACAATACTTGAAGTTGA
CAATATTATTTAAGGACCTATTGTTTTTTCCAATAGGTGGTTAGCAATCGTCTTACTTTCTAACTTTTCT
TACCTTTTACATTTCAGCAATATATATATATATATTTCAAGGATATACCATTCTAATGTCTGCCCCTAAG
AAGATCGTCGTTTTGCCAGGTGACCACGTTGGTCAAGAAATCACAGCCGAAGCCATTAAGGTTCTTAAAG
CTATTTCTGATGTTCGTTCCAATGTCAAGTTCGATTTCGAAAATCATTTAATTGGTGGTGCTGCTATCGA
TGCTACAGGTGTTCCACTTCCAGATGAGGCGCTGGAAGCCTCCAAGAAGGCTGATGCCGTTTTGTTAGGT
GCTGTGGGTGGTCCTAAATGGGGTACCGGTAGTGTTAGACCTGAACAAGGTTTACTAAAAATCCGTAAAG
AACTTCAATTGTACGCCAACTTAAGACCATGTAACTTTGCATCCGACTCTCTTTTAGACTTATCTCCAAT
CAAGCCACAATTTGCTAAAGGTACTGACTTCGTTGTTGTCAGAGAATTAGTGGGAGGTATTTACTTTGGT
AAGAGAAAGGAAGACGATGGTGATGGTGTCGCTTGGGATAGTGAACAATACACCGTTCCAGAAGTGCAAA
GAATCACAAGAATGGCCGCTTTCATGGCCCTACAACATGAGCCACCATTGCCTATTTGGTCCTTGGATAA
AGCTAATGTTTTGGCCTCTTCAAGATTATGGAGAAAAACTGTGGAGGAAACCATCAAGAACGAATTCCCT
ACATTGAAGGTTCAACATCAATTGATTGATTCTGCCGCCATGATCCTAGTTAAGAACCCAACCCACCTAA
ATGGTATTATAATCACCAGCAACATGTTTGGTGATATCATCTCCGATGAAGCCTCCGTTATCCCAGGTTC
CTTGGGTTTGTTGCCATCTGCGTCCTTGGCCTCTTTGCCAGACAAGAACACCGCATTTGGTTTGTACGAA
CCATGCCACGGTTCTGCTCCAGATTTGCCAAAGAATAAGGTCAACCCTATCGCCACTATCTTGTCTGCTG
CAATGATGTTGAAATTGTCATTGAACTTGCCTGAAGAAGGTAAGGCCATTGAAGATGCAGTTAAAAAGGT
TTTGGATGCAGGTATCAGAACTGGTGATTTAGGTGGTTCCAACAGTACCACCGAAGTCGGTGATGCTGTC
GCCGAAGAAGTTAAGAAAATCCTTGCTTAAAAAGATTCTCTTTTTTTATGATATTTGTACATAAACTTTA
TAAATGAAATTCATAATAGAAACGACACGAAATTACAAAATGGAATATGTTCATAGGGTAGACGAAACTA
TATACGCAATCTACATACATTTATCAAGAAGGAGAAAAAGGAGGATGTAAAGGAATACAGGTAAGCAAAT
TGATACTAATGGCTCAACGTGATAAGGAAAAAGAATTGCACTTTAACATTAATATTGACAAGGAGGAGGG
CACCACACAAAAAGTTAGGTGTAACAGAAAATCATGAAACTATGATTCCTAATTTATATATTGGAGGATT
TTCTCTAAAAAAAAAAAAATACAACAAATAAAAAACACTCAATGACCTGACCATTTGATGGAGTTTAAGT
CAATACCTTCTTGAACCATTTCCCATAATGGTGAAAGTTCCCTCAAGAATTTTACTCTGTCAGAAACGGC
CTTACGACGTAGTCGAGGATCCTATGCGGTGTGAAATACCGCACAGATGCGTAAGGAGAAAATACCGCAT
CAGGAAATTGTAAGCGTTAATATTTTGTTAAAATTCGCGTTAAATTTTTGTTAAATCAGCTCATTTTTTA
ACCAATAGGCCGAAATCGGCAAAATCCCTTATAAATCAAAAGAATAGACCGAGATAGGGT
[37 nt withheld, positions 5591-5627]
AAAGAACGTGGACTCCAACGTCAAAGG
[49 nt withheld, positions 5655-5703]
T
[91 nt withheld, positions 5705-5795]
G
[128 nt withheld, positions 5797-5924]
CCATTCGCCATTCAGGCTGCGCAACTGTTGGGAAGGGCGATCGGTGCGGGCCTCTTCGCTATTACGCCAG
CTGGCGAAAGGGGGATGTGCTGCAAGGCGATTAAGTTGGGTAACGCCAGGGTTTTCCCAGTCACGACGTT
GTAAAACGACGGCCAGTGAATTGTAATACGACTCACTATAGGGCGAATTGGAGCTCCACCGCGGTGGCGG
CCGCTCTAGAACTAGTGGGTCCCCCGGGCTGCAGGAATTCGATATCAAGCTTATCGATACCGTCGACCTG
GAGGGGGGGCCCGGTACCAGCTTTTGTTCCCTTTAGTGAGGGTTAATTTCGAGCTTGGCGTAATCATGGT
CATAGCTGTTTCCTGTGTGAAATTGTTATCCGCTCACAATTCCACACAACATACGAGCCGGAAGCATAAA
GTGTAAAGCCTGGGGTGCCTAATGAGTGAGCTAACTCACATTAATTGCGTTGCGCTCACTGCCCGCTTTC
CAGTCGGGAAACCTGTCGTGCCAGCTGCATTAATGAATCGGCCAACGCGCGGGGAGAGGCGGTTTGCGTA
TTGGGCGCTCTTCCGCTTCCTCGCTCACTGACTCGCTGCGCTCGGTCGTTCGGCTGCGGCGAGCGGTATC
AGCTCACTCAAAGGCGGTAATACGGTTATCCACAGAATCAGGGGATAACGCAGGAAAGAACATGTGAGCA
AAAGGCCAGCAAAAGGCCAGGAACCGTAAAAAGGCCGCGTTGCTGGCGTTTTTCCATAGGCTCCGCCCCC
CTGACGAGCATCACAAAAATCGACGCTCAAGTCAGAGGTGGCGAAACCCGACAGGACTATAAAGATACCA
GGCGTTTCCCCCTGGAAGCTCCCTCGTGCGCTCTCCTGTTCCGACCCTGCCGCTTACCGGATACCTGTCC
GCCTTTCTCCCTTCGGGAAGCGTGGCGCTTTCTCATAGCTCACGCTGTAGGTATCTCAGTTCGGTGTAGG
TCGTTCGCTCCAAGCTGGGCTGTGTGCACGAACCCCCCGTTCAGCCCGACCGCTGCGCCTTATCCGGTAA
CTATCGTCTTGAGTCCAACCCGGTAAGACACGACTTATCGCCACTGGCAGCAGCCACTGGTAACAGGATT
AGCAGAGCGAGGTATGTAGGCGGTGCTACAGAGTTCTTGAAGTGGTGGCCTAACTACGGCTACACTAGAA
GGACAGTATTTGGTATCTGCGCTCTGCTGAAGCCAGTTACCTTCGGAAAAAGAGTTGGTAGCTCTTGATC
CGGCAAACAAACCACCGCTGGTAGCGGTGGTTTTTTTGTTTGCAAGCAGCAGATTACGCGCAGAAAAAAA
GGATCTCAAGAAGATCCTTTGATCTTTTCTACGGGGTCTGACGCTCAGTGGAACGAAAACTCACGTTAAG
GGATTTTGGTCATGAGATTATCAAAAAGGATCTTCACCTAGATCCTTTTAAATTAAAAATGAAGTTTTAA
ATCAATCTAAAGTATATATGAGTAAACTTGGTCTGACAGTTACCAATGCTTAATCAGTGAGGCACCTATC
TCAGCGATCTGTCTATTTCGTTCATCCATAGTTGCCTGACTGCCCGTCGTGTAGATAACTACGATACGGG
AGGGCTTACCATCTGGCCCCAGTGCTGCAATGATACCGCGAGACCCACGCTCACCGGCTCCAGATTTATC
AGCAATAAACCAGCCAGCCGGAAGGGCCGAGCGCAGAAGTGGTCCTGCAACTTTATCCGCCTCCATCCAG
TCTATTAATTGTTGCCGGGAAGCTAGAGTAAGTAGTTCGCCAGTTAATAGTTTGCGCAACGTTGTTGCCA
TTGCTACAGGCATCGTGGTGTCACGCTCGTCGTTTGGTATGGCTTCATTCAGCTCCGGTTCCCAACGATC
AAGGCGAGTTACATGATCCCCCATGTTGTGAAAAAAAGCGGTTAGCTCCTTCGGTCCTCCGATCGTTGTC
AGAAGTAAGTTGGCCGCAGTGTTATCACTCATGGTTATGGCAGCACTGCATAATTCTCTTACTGTCATGC
CATCCGTAAGATGCTTTTCTGTGACTGGTGAGTACTCAACCAAGTCATTCTGAGAATAGTGTATGCGGCG
ACCGAGTTGCTCTTGCCCGGCGTCAATACGGGATAATACCGCGCCACATAGCAGAACTTTAAAAGTGCTC
ATCATTGGAAAACGTTCTTCGGGGCGAAAACTCTCAAGGATCTTACCGCTGTTGAGATCCAGTTCGATGT
AACCCACTCGTGCACCCAACTGATCTTCAGCATCTTTTACTTTCACCAGCGTTTCTGGGTGAGCAAAAAC
AGGAAGGCAAAATGCCGCAAAAAAGGGAATAAGGGCGACACGGAAATGTTGAATACTCATACTCTTCCTT
TTTCAATATTATTGAAGCATTTATCAGGGTTATTGTCTCATGAGCGGATACATATTTGAATGTATTTAGA
AAAATAAACAAATAGGGGTTCCGCGCACATTTCCCCGAAAAGTGCCACCTGACGGATCGCTTGCCTGTAA
CTTACACGCGCCTCGTATCTTTTAATGATGGAATAATTTGGGAATTTACTCTGTATTTATTTATTTTTAT
GTTTTGTATTTGGATTTTAGAAAGTAAATAAAGAAGGTAGAAGAGTTACGGAATGAAGAAAAAAAAATAA
ACAAAGGTTTAAAAAATTTCAACAAAAAGCGTACTTTACATATATATTTATTAGACAAGAAAAGCAGATT
AAATAGATATACATTCGATTAACGATAAGTAAAATGTAAAATCACAGGATTTTCGTGTGTGGTCTTCTAC
ACAGACAAGATGAAACAATTCGGCATTAATACCTGAGAGCAGGAAGAGCAAGATAAAAGGTAGTATTTGT
TGGCGATCCCCCTAGAGTCTT
Features (pLannotate 1.2.2; 25 found; start..end, strand, type, name):
    192..227     +  CDS            rop (fragment): Rop protein, which maintains plasmids at low copy number; rop
    329..378     +  misc_feature   bom (fragment): basis of mobility region from pBR322
    383..457     -  CDS            MRM1 (fragment): MRM1_YEAST - Also known as PET56 From Saccharomyces cerevisiae (strain ATCC 204508 / S288c) (Baker's yeast).
    507..694     +  promoter       HIS3 promoter: S. cerevisiae HIS3
    695..1357    +  CDS            HIS3: imidazoleglycerol-phosphate dehydratase, required for histidine biosynthesis; S. cerevisiae HIS3; yeast auxotrophic marker
   1611..2945    -  CDS            MET17: O-acetylserine and O-acetylhomoserine sulfhydrylase, required for sulfur amino acid synthesis; S. cerevisiae MET17 MET15; MET25
   2946..3181    -  promoter       MET17 promoter (fragment): S. cerevisiae MET17; expression is repressed by methionine; MET15; MET25
   3211..3288    +  CDS            YO192_YEAST (fragment): Experimental evidence at protein level: Swiss-Prot protein existence level 1. From Saccharomyces cerevisiae (strain ATCC 204508 / S288c) (Baker's yeast).
   3428..3835    +  promoter       LEU2 promoter: S. cerevisiae LEU2
   3836..4930    +  CDS            LEU2: 3-isopropylmalate dehydrogenase, required for leucine biosynthesis; S. cerevisiae LEU2; yeast auxotrophic marker
   5292..5393    -  CDS            NFS1 (fragment): NFS1_YEAST - Also known as SPL1 From Saccharomyces cerevisiae (strain ATCC 204508 / S288c) (Baker's yeast).
   5413..5464    +  misc_feature   bom (fragment): basis of mobility region from pBR322
   5465..5924    -  rep_origin     f1 ori (sequence partly withheld): f1 bacteriophage origin of replication; arrow indicates direction of (+) strand synthesis
   5928..6085    -  CDS            lacZα (fragment): LacZα fragment of β-galactosidase; lacZ fragment
   6088..6106    +  promoter       T7 promoter: promoter for bacteriophage T7 RNA polymerase
   6115..6222    +  misc_feature   MCS: pBluescript multiple cloning site
   6234..6252    -  promoter       T3 promoter: promoter for bacteriophage T3 RNA polymerase
   6297..6313    -  protein_bind   lac operator: The lac repressor binds to the lac operator to inhibit transcription in E. coli. This inhibition can be relieved by adding lactose or isopropyl-β-D-thiogalactopyranoside (IPTG). lac repressor encoded by lacI
   6321..6351    -  promoter       lac promoter: promoter for the E. coli lac operon
   6366..6387    -  protein_bind   CAP binding site: CAP binding activates transcription in the presence of cAMP. E. coli catabolite activator protein
   6400..6492    -  CDS            lacI (fragment): lac repressor; lacI; The lac repressor binds to the lac operator to inhibit transcription in E. coli. This inhibition can be relieved by adding lactose or isopropyl-β-D-thiogalactopyranoside (IPTG).
   6675..7263    -  rep_origin     ori: high-copy-number ColE1/pMB1/pBR322/pUC origin of replication
   7434..8294    -  CDS            AmpR: β-lactamase; bla; confers resistance to ampicillin, carbenicillin, and related antibiotics
   8295..8399    -  promoter       AmpR promoter: bla
   8429..117     -  misc_feature   CEN/ARS (across the origin): S. cerevisiae CEN6 centromere fused to an autonomously replicating sequence
