[The description below was written by a language model from this plasmid's Addgene catalogue record and pLannotate feature annotations shown in this document.]
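Description:
pHLM is a yeast–E. coli shuttle plasmid supplied as an empty backbone. It was derived from pHLUM (version 2) by removing the URA3 marker, so that it carries three Saccharomyces cerevisiae prototrophy markers: HIS3, LEU2 and MET17. The catalogue lists a backbone size of 9,905 bp, which presumably refers to the parental pHLUM, whereas the depositor's full sequence for pHLM is 8,815 nt. In yeast the plasmid is maintained through a CEN6/ARS element, which gives stable, approximately single-copy inheritance. In E. coli it is propagated through a ColE1/pMB1-type origin with ampicillin resistance (AmpR, β-lactamase, with its own promoter). The annotation labels this origin as high-copy, but the repository records the plasmid as low copy. An f1 origin is also present, allowing single-stranded DNA production.

Each marker appears with yeast promoter sequence: HIS3 and LEU2 with their annotated promoters, and MET17 with a fragment of the methionine-repressible MET17 promoter. Short fragments of neighbouring yeast genes (MRM1/PET56, NFS1 and another ORF) flank the markers, probably carried over from the genomic fragments used to clone them. The small rop, bom and lacI fragments are most likely vector remnants. A pBluescript-type multiple cloning site remains. It lies between T7 and T3 promoters within a lacZα fragment and next to the lac promoter, operator and CAP site, so additional inserts could be added by restriction cloning.

According to the associated publication title, the plasmid belongs to a series designed for auxotrophy compensation, multiple-marker selection and the design of metabolically cooperating yeast communities. pHLM restores histidine, leucine and methionine prototrophy in auxotrophic laboratory strains while leaving any uracil auxotrophy uncomplemented.
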