Addgene plasmid #64168: pHLM
Purpose: (Empty Backbone) harbours marker genes HIS3, LEU2 and MET17
Depositing lab: Markus Ralser. Depositing organization: University of Cambridge. Publication: Saccharomyces cerevisiae single-copy plasmids for auxotrophy compensation, multiple marker selection, and for designing metabolically cooperating communities. Mulleder M, Campbell K, Matsarskaia O, Eckerstorfer F, Ralser M. F1000Res. 2016 Sep 20;5:2351. eCollection 2016. 10.12688/f1000research.9606.1 PubMed 27830062.
Backbone
  Vector backbone: pHLUM (version 2)
  Backbone size (bp): 9905
  Modifications to backbone: removed URA3
  Vector type: Bacterial Expression, Yeast Expression
  Selectable markers: LEU2, HIS3 ; MET17
Growth in bacteria
  Bacterial resistance: Ampicillin, 100 μg/mL
  Growth temperature: 37°C
  Growth strain: DH5alpha
  Copy number: Low Copy
Gene/Insert
  Cloning method: Restriction Enzyme
Terms and licenses: Academic/Nonprofit Terms; Industry Terms: Not Available to Industry
How to cite: pHLM was a gift from Markus Ralser (Addgene plasmid # 64168 ; http://n2t.net/addgene:64168 ; RRID:Addgene_64168)
