>Addgene plasmid #64168 | pHLM | addgene partial sequence | sequence record 111505 | F1ori-R 5'-AGGGAAGAAAGCGAAAGGAG-3'
[73 nt withheld, positions 1-73]
CCATTCGCCATTCAGGCTGCGCAACTGTTGGGAAGGGCGATCGGTGCGGGCCTCTTCGCTATTACGCCAG
CTGGCGAAAGGGGGATGTGCTGCAAGGCGATTAAGTTGGGTAACGCCAGGGTTTTCCCAGTCACGACGTT
GTAAAACGACGGCCAGTGAATTGTAATACGACTCACTATAGGGCGAATTGGAGCTCCACCGCGGTGGCGG
CCGCTCTAGAACTAGTGGGTCCCCCGGGCTGCAGGAATTCGATATCAAGCTTATCGATACCGTCGACCTG
GAGGGGGGGCCCGGTACCAGCTTTTGTTCCCTTTAGTGAGGGTTAATTTCGAGCTTGGCGTAATCATGGT
CATAGCTGTTTCCTGTGTGAAATTGTTATCCGCTCACAATTCCACACAACATACGAGCCGGAAGCATAAA
GTGTAAAGCCTGGGGTGCCTAATGAGTGAGCTAACTCACATTAATTGCGTTGCGCTCACTGCCCGCTTTC
CAGTCGGGAAACCTGTCGTGCCAGCTGCATTAATGAATCGGCCAACGCGCGGGGAGAGGCGGTTTGCGTA
TTGGGCGCTCTTCCGCTTCCTCGCTCACTGACTCGCTGCGCTCGGTCGTTCGGCTGCGGCGAGCGGTATC
AGCTCACTCAAAGGCGGTAATACGGTTATCCACAGAATCAGGGGATAACGCAGGAAAGAACATGTGAGCA
AAAGGCCAGCAAAAGGCCAGGAACCGTAAAAAGGCCGCGTTGCTGGCGTTTTTCCATAGGCTCCGCCCCC
CTGACGAGCATCACAAAAATCGACGCTCAAGTCAGAGGTGGCGAAACCCGACAGGACTATAAAGATACCA
GGCGTTTCCCCCTGGAAGCTCCCTCGTGCGCTCTCCTGTTCCGACCCTGCCGCTTACCGGATACCTGTCC
GCCTTTCTCCCTTCGGGAAGCGTGGCGCTT
