>Addgene plasmid #64168 | pHLM | addgene partial sequence | sequence record 111507 | pRSII-F1 5'-CGGCATCAGAGCAGATTGTAC-3'
AATTCCGTTTTAAGAGCTTGGTGAGCGCTAGGAGTCACTGCCAGGTATCGTTTGAACACGGCATTAGTCA
GGGAAGTCATAACACAGTCCTTTCCCGCAATTTTCTTTTTCTATTACTCTTGGCCTCCTCTAGTACACTC
TATATTTTTTTATGCCTCGGTAATGATTTTCATTTTTTTTTTTCCACCTAGCGGATGACTCTTTTTTTTT
CTTAGCGATTGGCATTATCACATAATGAATTATACATTATATAAAGTAATGTGATTTCTTCGAAGAATAT
ACTAAAAAATGAGCAGGCAAGATAAACGAAGGCAAAGATGACAGAGCAGAAAGCCCTAGTAAAGCGTATT
ACAAATGAAACCAAGATTCAGATTGCGATCTCTTTAAAGGGTGGTCCCCTAGCGATAGAGCACTCGATCT
TCCCAGAAAAAGAGGCAGAAGCAGTAGCAGAACAGGCCACACAATCGCAAGTGATTAACGTCCACACAGG
TATAGGGTTTCTGGACCATATGATACATGCTCTGGCCAAGCATTCCGGCTGGTCGCTAATCGTTGAGTGC
ATTGGTGACTTACACATAGACGACCATCACACCACTGAAGACTGCGGGATTGCTCTCGGTCAAGCTTTTA
AAGAGGCCCTAGGGGCCGTGCGTGGAGTAAAAAGGTTTGGATCAGGATTTGCGCCTTTGGATGAGGCACT
TTCCAGAGCGGTGGTAGATCTTTCGAACAGGCCGTACGCAGTTGTCGAACTTGGTTTGCAAAGGGAGAAA
GTAGGAGATCTCTCTTGCGAGATGATCCCGCATTTTCTTGAAAGCTTTGCAGAGGCTAGCAGAATTACCC
TCCACGTTGATTGTCTGCGAGGCAAGAATGATCATCACCGTAGTGAGAGTGCGTTCAAGGCTCTTGCGGT
TGCCATAAGAGAAGCCACCTCGCCCAATGGTACCAACGATGTTCCCTCCACCAAAGGTGTTCTTATGTAG
TGACACCGATTATTTAAAGCTGCAGCATACGATATATATACATG
