>Addgene plasmid #64168 | pHLM | addgene partial sequence | sequence record 111512 | LEU2-R 5'-accggtaccccatttaggac-3'
AACGGCATCAGCCTTCTTGGAGGCTTCCAGCGCCTCATCTGGAAGTGGAACACCTGTAGCATCGATAGCA
GCACCACCAATTAAATGATTTTCGAAATCGAACTTGACATTGGAACGAACATCAGAAATAGCTTTAAGAA
CCTTAATGGCTTCGGCTGTGATTTCTTGACCAACGTGGTCACCTGGCAAAACGACGATCTTCTTAGGGGC
AGACATTAGAATGGTATATCCTTGAAATATATATATATATATTGCTGAAATGTAAAAGGTAAGAAAAGTT
AGAAAGTAAGACGATTGCTAACCACCTATTGGAAAAAACAATAGGTCCTTAAATAATATTGTCAACTTCA
AGTATTGTGATGCAAGCATTTAGTCATGAACGCTTCTCTATTCTATATGAAAAGCCGGTTCCGGCGCTCT
CACCTTTCCTTTTTCTCCCAATTTTTCAGTTGAAAAAGGTATATGCGTCAGGCGACCTCTGAAATTAACA
AAAAATTTCCAGTCATCGAATTTGATTCTGTGCGATAGCGCCCCTGTGTGTTCTCGTTATGTTGAGGAAA
AAAATAATGGTTGCTAAGAGATTCGAACTCTTGCATCTTACGATACCTGAGTATTCCCACAGTTAACTGC
GGTCAAGATATTTCTTGAATCAGGCGCCTTAGACCGCTCGGCCAAACAACCAATTACTTGTTGAGAAATA
GAGTATAATTATCCTATAAATATAACGTTTTTGAACACACATGAACAAGGAAGTACAGGACAATTGATTT
TGAAGAGAATGTGGATTTTGATGTAATTGTTGGGATTCCATTTTTAATAAGGCAATAATATTAGGTATGT
AGATATACTAGAAGTTCTCCTCGATGGCGCGCGCCATCCTCATGAAAACTGTGTAACATAATAACCGAAG
TGTCGAAAAGGTGGCACCTTGTCCAATTGAACACGCTCGATGAAAAAAATAAGATATATATA
