>Addgene plasmid #64168 | pHLM | addgene partial sequence | sequence record 111515 | F1ori-F 5'-GTGGACTCTTGTTCCAAACTGG-3'
CCTATCTCGGTCTATTCTTTTGATTTATAAGGGATTTTGCCGATTTCGGCCTATTGGTTAAAAAATGAGC
TGATTTAACAAAAATTTAACGCGAATTTTAACAAAATATTAACGCTTACAATTTCCTGATGCGGTATTTT
CTCCTTACGCATCTGTGCGGTATTTCACACCGCATAGGATCCTCGACTACGTCGTAAGGCCGTTTCTGAC
AGAGTAAAATTCTTGAGGGAACTTTCACCATTATGGGAAATGGTTCAAGAAGGTATTGACTTAAACTCCA
TCAAATGGTCAGGTCATTGAGTGTTTTTTATTTGTTGTATTTTTTTTTTTTTAGAGAAAATCCTCCAATA
TATAAATTAGGAATCATAGTTTCATGATTTTCTGTTACACCTAACTTTTTGTGTGGTGCCCTCCTCCTTG
TCAATATTAATGTTAAAGTGCAATTCTTTTTCCTTATCACGTTGAGCCATTAGTATCAATTTGCTTACCT
GTATTCCTTTACATCCTCCTTTTTCTCCTTCTTGATAAATGTATGTAGATTGCGTATATAGTTTCGTCTA
CCCTATGAACATATTCCATTTTGTAATTTCGTGTCGTTTCTATTATGAATTTCATTTATAAAGTTTATGT
ACAAATATCATAAAAAAAGAGAATCTTTTTAAGCAAGGATTTTCTTAACTTCTTCGGCGACAGCATCACC
GACTTCGGTGGTACTGTTGGAACCACCTAAATCACCAGTTCTGATACCTGCATCCAAAACCTTTTTAACT
GCATCTTCAATGGCCTTACCTTCTTCAGGCAAGTTCAATGACAATTTCAACATCATTGCAGCAGACAAGA
TAGTGGCGATAGGGTTGACCTTATTCTTTGGCAAATCTGGAGCAGAACCGTGGCATGGTTCGTACAAACC
AAATGCGGTGTTCTTGTCTGGCAAAGAGGCCAAGGACGCAGATGGCAACAAACCCAAGGAACCTGGGATA
ACGGAGGCTTCATCGGA
