>Addgene plasmid #64168 | pHLM | addgene partial sequence | sequence record 111519 | pHIS-F 5'-TCGTGTAATACAGGGTCGTCA-3'
TTCTATTACCCCCATCCATACAATGCCATCTCATTTCGATACTGTTCAACTACACGCCGGCCAAGAGAAC
CCTGGTGACAATGCTCACAGATCCAGAGCTGTACCAATTTACGCCACCACTTCTTATGTTTTCGAAAACT
CTAAGCATGGTTCGCAATTGTTTGGTCTAGAAGTTCCAGGTTACGTCTATTCCCGTTTCCAAAACCCAAC
CAGTAATGTTTTGGAAGAAAGAATTGCTGCTTTAGAAGGTGGTGCTGCTGCTTTGGCTGTTTCCTCCGGT
CAAGCCGCTCAAACCCTTGCCATCCAAGGTTTGGCACACACTGGTGACAACATCGTTTCCACTTCTTACT
TATACGGTGGTACTTATAACCAGTTCAAAATCTCGTTCAAAAGATTTGGTATCGAGGCTAGATTTGTTGA
AGGTGACAATCCAGAAGAATTCGAAAAGGTCTTTGATGAAAGAACCAAGGCTGTTTATTTGGAAACCATT
GGTAATCCAAAGTACAATGTTCCGGATTTTGAAAAAATTGTTGCAATTGCTCACAAACACGGTATTCCAG
TTGTCGTTGACAACACATTTGGTGCCGGTGGTTACTTCTGTCAGCCAATTAAATACGGTGCTGATATTGT
AACACATTCTGCTACCAAATGGATTGGTGGTCATGGTACTACTATCGGTGGTATTATTGTTGACTCTGGT
AAGTTCCCATGGAAGGACTACCCAGAAAAGTTCCCTCAATTCTCTCAACCTGCCGAAGGATATCACGGTA
CTATCTACAATGAAGCCTACGGTAACTTGGCATACATCGTTCATGTTAGAACTGAACTATTAAGAGATTT
GGGTCCATTGATGAACCCATTTGCCTCTTTCTTGCTACTACAAGGTGTTGAAACATTATCTTTGAGAGCT
GAAAGACACGGTGAAAATGCATTGAAGTTAGCCAAATGGTTAGAACAATCCCCATACGTATCTTGGGTTT
CATACCCTGGTTTAGCATCTCATTCTCATCATGAAAATGCTAAGAAGTATCTATCTAACGGTTTCGGTGG
TGTCTTATCTTTCGGTGTAAAAGACTTACCAAATGCCGACAAGGAAACTGACCCATTCAAACTTTCTGG
